>Addgene plasmid #146026 | pAc5.1B-EGFP-DmStaufen-V5His6_C | depositor full sequence | sequence record 288471 | Full Sequence
CTTCAAGGAATTAATTCTATATTCTAAAAACACAAATGATACTTCTAAAAAAAATCATGAATGGCATCAA
CTCTGAATCAAATCTTTGCAGATGCACCTACTTCTCATTTCCACTGTCACATCATTTTTCCAGATCTCGC
TGCCTGTTATGTGGCCCACAAACCAAGACACGTTTTATGGCCATTAAAGCTGGCTGATCGTCGCCAAACA
CCAAATACATATCAATATGTACATTCGAGAAAGAAGCGATCAAAGAAGCGTCTTCGGGCGAGTAGGAGAA
TGCGGAGGAGAAGGAGAACGAGCTGATCTAGTATCTCTCCACAATCCAATGCCAACTGACCAACTGGCCA
TATTCGGAGCAATTTGAAGCCAATTTCCATCGCCTGGCGATCGCTCCATTCTTGGCTATATGTTTTTCAC
CGTTCCCGGGGCCATTTTCAAAGACTCGTCGGTAAGATAAGATTGTGTCACTCGCTGTCTCTCTTCATTT
GTCGAAGAATGCTGAGGAATTTCGCGATGACGTCGGCGAGTATTTTGAAGAATGAGAATAATTTGTATTT
ATACGAAAATCAGTTAGTGGAATTTTCTACAAAAACATGTTATCTATAGATAATTTTGTTGCAAAATATG
TTGACTATGACAAAGATTGTATGTATATACCTTTAATGTATTCTCATTTTCTTATGTATTTATAATGGCA
ATGATGATACTGATGATATTTTAAGATGATGCCAGACCACAGGCTGATTTCTGCGTCTTTTGCCGAACGC
AGTGCATGTGCGGTTGTTGTTTTTTGGAATAGTTTCAATTTTCGGACTGTCCGCTTTGATTTCAGTTTCT
TGGCTTATTCAAAAAGCAAAGTAAAGCCAAAAAAGCGAGATGGCAATACCAAATGCGGCAAAACGGTAGT
GGAAGGAAAGGGGTGCGGGGCAGCGGAAGGAAGGGTGGGGCGGGGCGTGGCGGGGTCTGTGGCTGGGCGC
GACGTCACCGACGTTGGAGCCACTCCTTTGACCATGTGTGCGTGTGTGTATTATTCGTGTCTCGCCACTC
GCCGGTTGTTTTTTTCTTTTTATCTCGCTCTCTCTAGCGCCATCTCGTACGCATGCTCAACGCACCGCAT
GTTGCCGTGTCCTTTATGCGTCATTTTGGCTCGAAATAGGCAATTATTTAAACAAAGATTAGTCAACGAA
AACGCTAAAATAAATAAGTCTACAATATGGTTACTTATTGCCATGTGTGTGCAGCCAACGATAGCAACAA
AAGCAACAACACAGTGGCTTTCCCTCTTTCACTTTTTGTTTGCAAGCGCGTGCGAGCAAGACGGCACGAC
CGGCAAACGCAATTACGCTGACAAAGAGCAGACGAAGTTTTGGCCGAAAAACATCAAGGCGCCTGATACG
AATGCATTTGCAATAACAATTGCGATATTTAATATTGTTTATGAAGCTGTTTGACTTCAAAACACACAAA
AAAAAAAATAAAACAAATTATTTGAAAGAGAATTAGGAATCGGACAGCTTATCGTTACGGGCTAACAGCA
CACCGAGACGAAATAGCTTACCTGACGTCACAGCCTCTGGAAGAACTGCCGCCAAGCAGAGAGAGAGAGA
AAAAGAGGGAGAGCAGCTTAGACCGCATGTGCTTGTGTGTGAGGCGTCTCTCTCTTCGTCTCCTGTTTGC
GCAAACGCATAGACTGCACTGAGAAAATCGATTACCTATTTTTTATGAATGAATATTTGCACTATTACTA
TTCAAAACTATTAAGATAGCAATCACATTCAATAGCCAAATACTATACCACCTGAGCGATGCAACGAAAT
GATCAATTTGAGCAAAAATGCTGCATATTTAGGACGGCATCATTATAGAAATGCTTCTTGCTGTGTACTT
TTCTCTCGTCTGGCAGCTGTTTCGCCGTTATTGTTAAAACCGGCTTAAGTTAGGTGTGTTTTCTACGACT
AGTGATGCCCCTACTAGAAGATGTGTGTTGCACAAATGTCCCTGAATAACCAATTTGAAGTGCAGATAGC
AGTAAACGTAAGCTAATATGAATATTATTTAACTGTAATGTTTTAATATCGCTGGACATTACTAATAAAC
CCACTATAAACACATGTACATATGTATGTTTTGGCATACAATGAGTAGTTGGGGAAAAAATGTGTAAAAG
CACCGTGACCATCACAGCATAAAGATAACCAGCTGAAGTATCGAATATGAGTAACCCCCAAATTGAATCA
CATGCCGCAACTGATAGGACCCATGGAAGTACACTCTTCATGGCGATATACAAGACACACACAAGCACGA
ACACCCAGTTGCGGAGGAAATTCTCCGTAAATGAAAACCCAATCGGCGAACAATTCATACCCATATATGG
TAAAAGTTTTGAACGCGACTTGAGAGCGGAGAGCATTGCGGCTGATAAGGTTTTAGCGCTAAGCGGGCTT
TATAAAACGGGCTGCGGGACCAGTTTTCATATCACTACCGTTTGAGTTCTTGTGCTGTGTGGATACTCCT
CCCGACACAAAGCCGCTCCATCAGCCAGCAGTCGTCTAATCCAGAGACCCCGGATCGGGGTACCAACATG
GTGAGCAAGGGCGAGGAGCTGTTCACCGGGGTGGTGCCCATCCTGGTCGAGCTGGACGGCGACGTAAACG
GCCACAAGTTCAGCGTGTCCGGCGAGGGCGAGGGCGATGCCACCTACGGCAAGCTGACCCTGAAGTTCAT
CTGCACCACCGGCAAGCTGCCCGTGCCCTGGCCCACCCTCGTGACCACCCTGACCTACGGCGTGCAGTGC
TTCAGCCGCTACCCCGACCACATGAAGCAGCACGACTTCTTCAAGTCCGCCATGCCCGAAGGCTACGTCC
AGGAGCGCACCATCTTCTTCAAGGACGACGGCAACTACAAGACCCGCGCCGAGGTGAAGTTCGAGGGCGA
CACCCTGGTGAACCGCATCGAGCTGAAGGGCATCGACTTCAAGGAGGACGGCAACATCCTGGGGCACAAG
CTGGAGTACAACTACAACAGCCACAACGTCTATATCATGGCCGACAAGCAGAAGAACGGCATCAAGGTGA
ACTTCAAGATCCGCCACAACATCGAGGACGGCAGCGTGCAGCTCGCCGACCACTACCAGCAGAACACCCC
CATCGGCGACGGCCCCGTGCTGCTGCCCGACAACCACTACCTGAGCACCCAGTCCGCCCTGAGCAAAGAC
CCCAACGAGAAGCGCGATCACATGGTCCTGCTGGAGTTCGTGACCGCCGCCGGGATCACTCTCGGCATGG
ACGAGCTGTACAAGCCAAGCTTGAATTCTGCAGATATCATGCAGCACAACGTTCATGCCGCCCGGCCAGC
GCCCCACATCCGAGCTGCGCACCATCACAGCCACAGCCATGCCCACATGCATCTGCATCCCGGCATGGAG
CAGCACCTGGGCCCCAGTCTTCAGCAGCAACAGCAGCCGCCACCGCCGCCCCAGCAGCCTCCACATCGCG
ACCTCCACGCACGTCTGAATCATCACCATCTCCACGCTCAGCAGCAGCAGCAGCAACAGACGTCGTCGAA
CCAAGCCGCCGCCGTCGCTGCGGCTGGGGCTGCCTATCACCACGGCAACATCAACAGCAACAGCGGCAGC
AACATCTCCAGCAACAGCAACCAGATGCAGAAGATCCGCCAACAGCACCAGCACTTGAGTAGCAGCAACG
GCCTTCTTGGCAATCAACCTCCTGGTCCGCCGCCACAGGCCTTCAATCCATTGGCGGGCAATCCGGCAGC
TCTCGCCTACAATCAGCTTCCTCCGCATCCGCCGCACCACATGGCCGCCCATCTGGGCAGCTATGCCGCT
CCACCGCCTCACTATTACATGAGCCAGGCGAAGCCCGCGAAATATAATCACTATGGCAGCAATGCAAACA
GCAACAGCGGCAGCAACAACAGCAACAGCAACTATGCCCCCAAGGCCATACTGCAGAATACGTATAGGAA
TCAGAAGGTGGTGGTTCCACCAGTGGTGCAGGAAGTAACCCCGGTGCCGGAACCGCCAGTGACCACCAAT
AATGCCACCACCAACAGCACCAGCAACAGCACAGTCATAGCTAGCGAGCCTGTAACCCAAGAGGATACTT
CTCAGAAGCCGGAGACTAGACAGGAGCCAGCTTCAGCGGACGATCATGTCAGCACGGGGAATATCGATGC
TACGGGAGCACTGTCCAACGAGGACACGAGCAGTTCAGGACGCGGGGGCAAGGACAAGACCCCAATGTGC
CTGGTCAATGAGTTGGCCAGGTACAACAAGATCACGCATCAATATCGGTTGACTGAAGAACGAGGACCTG
CCCACTGCAAGACCTTCACGGTGACACTGATGCTGGGCGATGAGGAGTACTCGGCGGATGGTTTTAAGAT
TAAGAAAGCGCAACATTTGGCGGCTAGTAAGGCTATCGAGGAAACCATGTACAAGCATCCGCCGCCGAAG
ATTCGCCGCAGCGAAGAAGGCGGTCCCATGCGCACACACATTACGCCGACGGTGGAATTGAATGCCCTGG
CCATGAAGTTGGGACAGCGCACCTTCTACCTGCTGGATCCCACTCAGATTCCTCCCACGGATTCCATAGT
GCCGCCGGAGTTTGCCGGCGGTCATTTACTAACTGCACCAGGACCAGGGATGCCGCAACCACCTCCACCA
CCTGCTTACGCTCTGCGCCAGCGGCTTGGCAATGGATTTGTGCCCATTCCATCGCAGCCGATGCATCCGC
ATTTCTTTCATGGACCTGGTCAGCGACCGTTTCCTCCGAAGTTTCCATCACGCTTTGCGCTGCCACCGCC
TCTCGGAGCTCATGTACATCATGGACCGAATGGCCCATTTCCATCCGTGCCTACGCCACCCAGCAAAATC
ACCCTGTTTGTGGGCAAGCAGAAGTTTGTGGGCATCGGACGCACACTGCAGCAAGCGAAACATGACGCTG
CGGCGAGAGCGCTGCAGGTTCTCAAGACACAGGCCATATCTGCCTCTGAGGAGGCTCTCGAGGATTCGAT
GGATGAGGGTGACAAGAAGTCGCCCATCTCGCAGGTTCACGAGATCGGAATTAAGCGCAACATGACCGTT
CATTTTAAGGTGTTGCGCGAGGAGGGGCCGGCGCACATGAAGAACTTTATAACAGCCTGCATTGTGGGAT
CTATTGTCACCGAAGGAGAAGGAAATGGCAAAAAAGTGTCCAAGAAGCGTGCCGCGGAAAAGATGCTCGT
CGAGTTGCAAAAGCTGCCGCCCCTTACGCCCACCAAGCAGACGCCATTGAAGCGGATTAAGGTTAAGACA
CCAGGCAAAAGTGGTGCAGCTGCCCGAGAAGGTTCGGTTGTGTCGGGCACTGATGGTACTATGCAAACGG
GAAAGCCGGAGAGACGTAAACGCCTCAATCCGCCGAAGGACAAGCTGATAGACATGGACGATGCGGATAA
TCCCATTACAAAGCTAATTCAACTGCAGCAGACGCGTAAGGAAAAGGAACCCATTTTCGAGCTGATAGCC
AAAAACGGCAATGAAACCGCTCGACGACGGGAATTCGTTATGGAGGTCTCCGCCAGCGGGAGCACAGCCC
GTGGAACAGGCAACAGCAAGAAATTGGCAAAGCGAAATGCTGCACAGGCTCTATTTGAACTGCTGGAAGC
TGTTCAAGTCACACCAACCAACGAAACACAGTCATCGGAGGAATGCTGCACTTCGGCAACAATGTCCGCC
GTTACAGCGCCCGCAGTGGAGGCAACTGCGGAAGGCAAAGTGCCCATGGTAGCAACGCCAGTGGGTCCCA
TGCCAGGCATTTTAATACTGCGCCAGAACAAGAAACCAGCAAAGAAGAGGGATCAAATTGTAATTGTCAA
GTCTAACGTGGAATCCAAAGAGGAGGAGGCCAATAAGGAGGTGGCAGTTGCAGCTGAGGAGAATAGCAAC
AACAGTGCAAACTCTGGCGACAGCAGCAACAGCAGCAGCGGCGATTCGCAAGCCACAGAGGCGGCTAGTG
AGAGTGCACTGAATACCTCAACCGGCAGCAATACGAGTGGTGTGAGTAGCAACAGCAGCAATGTTGGAGC
CAACACGGATGGTAACAACCATGCCGAGAGTAAAAACAACACGGAGAGTAGCAGCAACAGTACGAGTAAC
ACACAAAGCGCTGGAGTGCACATGAAGGAGCAGCTCTTGTACCTTAGTAAACTGCTGGACTTTGAGGTCA
ACTTCTCGGACTATCCGAAAGGCAATCACAACGAGTTCCTGACCATCGTGACATTGTCCACACATCCGCC
GCAGATTTGCCATGGCGTTGGCAAGAGCTCCGAGGAGTCGCAGAATGATGCTGCAAGCAATGCCTTGAAA
ATCCTCAGCAAGCTGGGGCTCAACAATGCCATGAAAGGCGGCCGCTCGAGTCTAGAGGGCCCGCGGTTCG
AAGGTAAGCCTATCCCTAACCCTCTCCTCGGTCTCGATTCTACGCGTACCGGTCATCATCACCATCACCA
TTGAGTTTAAACCCGCTGATCAGCCTCGACTGTGCCTTCTAAGGCCTGAGCTCGCTGATCAGCCTCGATC
GAGGATCCAGACATGATAAGATACATTGATGAGTTTGGACAAACCACAACTAGAATGCAGTGAAAAAAAT
GCTTTATTTGTGAAATTTGTGATGCTATTGCTTTATTTGTAACCATTATAAGCTGCAATAAACAAGTTAA
CAACAACAATTGCATTCATTTTATGTTTCAGGTTCAGGGGGAGGTGTGGGAGGTTTTTTAAAGCAAGTAA
AACCTCTACAAATGTGGTATGGCTGATTATGATCAGTCGACCGATGCCCTTGAGAGCCTTCAACCCAGTC
AGCTCCTTCCGGTGGGCGCGGGGCATGACTATCGTCGCCGCACTTATGACTGTCTTCTTTATCATGCAAC
TCGTAGGACAGGTGCCGGCAGCGCTCTGGGTCATTTTCGGCGAGGACCGCTTTCGCTGGAGCGCGACGAT
GATCGGCCTGTCGCTTGCGGTATTCGGAATCTTGCACGCCCTCGCTCAAGCCTTCGTCACTGGTCCCGCC
ACCAAACGTTTCGGCGAGAAGCAGGCCATTATCGCCGGCATGGCGGCCGACGCGCTGGGCTACGTCTTGC
TGGCGTTCGCGACGCGAGGCTGGATGGCCTTCCCCATTATGATTCTTCTCGCTTCCGGCGGCATCGGGAT
GCCCGCGTTGCAGGCCATGCTGTCCAGGCAGGTAGATGACGACCATCAGGGACAGCTTCAAGGATCGCTC
GCGGCTCTTACCAGCCAGCAAAAGGCCAGGAACCGTAAAAAGGCCGCGTTGCTGGCGTTTTTCCATAGGC
TCCGCCCCCCTGACGAGCATCACAAAAATCGACGCTCAAGTCAGAGGTGGCGAAACCCGACAGGACTATA
AAGATACCAGGCGTTTCCCCCTGGAAGCTCCCTCGTGCGCTCTCCTGTTCCGACCCTGCCGCTTACCGGA
TACCTGTCCGCCTTTCTCCCTTCGGGAAGCGTGGCGCTTTCTCAATGCTCACGCTGTAGGTATCTCAGTT
CGGTGTAGGTCGTTCGCTCCAAGCTGGGCTGTGTGCACGAACCCCCCGTTCAGCCCGACCGCTGCGCCTT
ATCCGGTAACTATCGTCTTGAGTCCAACCCGGTAAGACACGACTTATCGCCACTGGCAGCAGCCACTGGT
AACAGGATTAGCAGAGCGAGGTATGTAGGCGGTGCTACAGAGTTCTTGAAGTGGTGGCCTAACTACGGCT
ACACTAGAAGGACAGTATTTGGTATCTGCGCTCTGCTGAAGCCAGTTACCTTCGGAAAAAGAGTTGGTAG
CTCTTGATCCGGCAAACAAACCACCGCTGGTAGCGGTGGTTTTTTTGTTTGCAAGCAGCAGATTACGCGC
AGAAAAAAAGGATCTCAAGAAGATCCTTTGATCTTTTCTACGGGGTCTGACGCTCAGTGGAACGAAAACT
CACGTTAAGGGATTTTGGTCATGAGATTATCAAAAAGGATCTTCACCTAGATCCTTTTAAATTAAAAATG
AAGTTTTAAATCAATCTAAAGTATATATGAGTAAACTTGGTCTGACAGTTACCAATGCTTAATCAGTGAG
GCACCTATCTCAGCGATCTGTCTATTTCGTTCATCCATAGTTGCCTGACTCCCCGTCGTGTAGATAACTA
CGATACGGGAGGGCTTACCATCTGGCCCCAGTGCTGCAATGATACCGCGAGACCCACGCTCACCGGCTCC
AGATTTATCAGCAATAAACCAGCCAGCCGGAAGGGCCGAGCGCAGAAGTGGTCCTGCAACTTTATCCGCC
TCCATCCAGTCTATTAATTGTTGCCGGGAAGCTAGAGTAAGTAGTTCGCCAGTTAATAGTTTGCGCAACG
TTGTTGCCATTGCTGCAGGCATCGTGGTGTCACGCTCGTCGTTTGGTATGGCTTCATTCAGCTCCGGTTC
CCAACGATCAAGGCGAGTTACATGATCCCCCATGTTGTGCAAAAAAGCGGTTAGCTCCTTCGGTCCTCCG
ATCGTTGTCAGAAGTAAGTTGGCCGCAGTGTTATCACTCATGGTTATGGCAGCACTGCATAATTCTCTTA
CTGTCATGCCATCCGTAAGATGCTTTTCTGTGACTGGTGAGTACTCAACCAAGTCATTCTGAGAATAGTG
TATGCGGCGACCGAGTTGCTCTTGCCCGGCGTCAACACGGGATAATACCGCGCCACATAGCAGAACTTTA
AAAGTGCTCATCATTGGAAAACGTTCTTCGGGGCGAAAACTCTCAAGGATCTTACCGCTGTTGAGATCCA
GTTCGATGTAACCCACTCGTGCACCCAACTGATCTTCAGCATCTTTTACTTTCACCAGCGTTTCTGGGTG
AGCAAAAACAGGAAGGCAAAATGCCGCAAAAAAGGGAATAAGGGCGACACGGAAATGTTGAATACTCATA
CTCTTCCTTTTTCAATATTATTGAAGCATTTATCAGGGTTATTGTCTCATGAGCGGATACATATTTGAAT
GTATTTAGAAAAATAAACAAATAGGGGTTCCGCGCACATTTCCCCGAAAAGTGCCACCTGACGTCTAAGA
AACCATTATTATCATGACATTAACCTATAAAAATAGGCGTATCACGAGGCCCTTTCGT
Features (pLannotate 1.2.2; 10 found; start..end, strand, type, name):
     56..2568    +  promoter       Ac5 promoter: Drosophila melanogaster actin 5C promoter
   2588..3304    +  CDS            EGFP: EGFP is a basic (constitutively fluorescent) green fluorescent protein published in 1996, derived from Aequorea victoria. It is reported to be a rapidly-maturing weak dimer with moderate acid sensitivity.
   3329..6406    +  CDS            stau: STAU_DROME - Experimental evidence at protein level: Swiss-Prot protein existence level 1. RNA-binding protein which forms ribonucleoprotein complexes (RNPs) that play critical roles in the localization, translational repression and turnover of RNAs during embryogenesis, neurotransmission and neurogenesis (PubMed:10698941, PubMed:1712672, PubMed:8001156, PubMed:17178403). In the oocyte, essential for the localization of both the osk/oskar mRNA to the posterior pole and bcd/bicoid RNA to the anterior pole, and is therefore required for the correct anterior- posterior patterning of the developin
   6443..6484    +  CDS            V5 tag: epitope tag from simian virus 5
   6584..6718    -  polyA_signal   SV40 poly(A) signal: SV40 polyadenylation signal
   6741..6825    -  CDS            large T antigen (fragment): large T antigen from SV40 (simian virus 40)
   6826..7296    +  CDS            TcR (fragment): tetracycline efflux protein; tet; confers resistance to tetracycline
   7340..7928    -  rep_origin     ori: high-copy-number ColE1/pMB1/pBR322/pUC origin of replication
   8099..8959    -  CDS            AmpR: β-lactamase; bla; confers resistance to ampicillin, carbenicillin, and related antibiotics
   8960..9064    -  promoter       AmpR promoter: bla
