>Addgene plasmid #146026 | pAc5.1B-EGFP-DmStaufen-V5His6_C | addgene full sequence | sequence record 362938 | Addgene NGS Result
CTTCAAGAATTAATTCTATATTCTAAAAACACAAATGATACTTCTAAAAAAAAATCATGAATGGCATCAA
CTCTGAATCAAATCTTTGCAGATGCACCTACTTCTCATTTCCACTGTCACATCATTTTTCCAGATCTCGC
TGCCTGTTATGTGGCCCACAAACCAAGACACGTTTTATGGCCATTAAAGCTGGCTGATCGTCGCCAAACA
CCAAATACATAATGAATATGTACACATTCGAGAAAGAAGCGATCAAAGAAGCGTCTTCGGGCGGAGTAGG
AGAATGCGGAGGAGAAGGAGAACGAGCTGATCTAGTATCTCTCCACAATCCAATGCCAACTGACCAACTG
GCCATATTCGGAGCAATTTGAAGCCAATTTCCATCGCCTGGCGATCGCTCCATTCTTGGCTATATGTTTT
TCACCGTTACCCGGGGCCATTTTCAAAGACTCGTCGGCAAGATAAGATTGTGTCACTCGCTGTCTCTCTT
CATTTGTCGAAGAATGCTGAGGAATTTCGCGATGACGTCGGCGAGTATTTTGAAGAATGAGAATAATTTG
TATTTATACGAAAATCAGTTAGTGGAATTTTCTACAAAAACATGTTATCTATAGATAATTTTGTTGCAAA
ATATGTTGACTATGACAAAGATTGTATGTATATACCTTTAATGTATTCTCATTTTCTTATGTATTTATAA
TGGCAATGATGATACTGATGATATTTTAAGATGATGCCAGACCAAAAGGCTTGAATTTCTGCGTCTTTTG
CCGAACGCAGTGCATGTGCAATTGTTGTTTTTTGGAATATTCAATTTTCGGACTGTCCGCTTTGATTTCA
GTTTCTTGGCTTATTCAAAAAGCAAAGTAAAGCCAAAAAAGCGAGATGGCAATACCAAATGCGGCAAAAC
GGTAGTGGAAGGAAAGGGGTGCGGGGCAGCGGAAGGAAGGGTGGGGCGGGGCGTGGCGGGGTCTGTGGCT
GGGCGCGACGTCACCGACGTTGGAGCCACTCCTTTGACCATGTGTGCGTGTGTGTATTATTCGTGTCTCG
CCACTCGCCGGTTGTTTTTTTCTTTTTATGCTGCGCTCTCTCTAGCGCCATCTCGCTTACGCATGCTCAA
CGCACCGCATGTTGCCGTTTCCTTTTATGCGTCATTTTGGCTCGAAATAGGCAATTATTTAAACAAAGAT
TAGTCAACGAAAACGCTAAAATAAATAAGTCTACAATATGGTTACTTATTGCCATGTGTGTGCAGCCAAC
GATAGCAACAAAAGCAACAACACAGGTGGCTTTCCCTCTTTCACTTTTTGTTTGCAAGCCGCGTGCGAGC
AAGACGGCACGACCGGCAAACGCAATTACGCTGACAAAGAGCAGACGAAGTTTTGGCGAAAAACATCAAG
GCGCCTGATACGAATGCATTTGCAATAACAATTGCGATATTTAATATTGTTTATGAAGCTGTTTGACTTC
AAAACACACAAAAAAAAAAATAAAACAAATTATTTGAAAGAGAATTAGGAATCGGACGCTTATCGTTAGG
GTAACAACAAGAAATGCTTACTGAGTCACAGCCTCTGGAAAACTGCCGCAAGCCAGAGAGAGAGAGAAAA
AGAGGGAGAGCAGCTTAGACCGCATGTGCTTGTGTGTGAGGCGTCTCTCTCTTCGTCTCTGTTGCGCAAA
CGCATAGACTGCACTGAAAAAATCGATTACCTATTTTTTATGAATGAATATTTGCACTATTACTATTCAA
AACTATTAAGATAGCAATCACATTCAATAGCCAAATACTATACCACCTGAGCGATGCAACGAAATGATCA
ATTTGAGCAAAAATGCTGCATATTTAGGACGGCATCATTATAGAAATGCTTCTTGCTGTGTACTTTTCTC
TCGTCTGGCAGCTGTTTCGCCGTTATTGTTAAAACCGGCTTAAGTTAGGTGTGTTTTCTACGACTAGTGA
ATGCCCTACTAGAAGATGTGTGTTGCACAAAATGTCCCTGGAATAACCAATTTGAAGTGCAGATAGCAGT
AAACGTAAGCTAATATGAATATTATTTAACTGTAATGTTTTAATATCGCTGGACATTACTAATAAACCCA
CTATAAACACATGTACATATGTATGTTTTGGCATACAATGAGTAGTTGGGGAAAAAATGTGTAAAAGCAC
CGTGACCATCACAGCATAAAGATAACCAGCTGAAGTATCGAATATGAGTAACCCCCAAATTGAATCACAT
GCCGCAACTGATAGGACCCATGGAAGTACACTCTTCATGGCGATATACAAGACACACACAAGCACGAACA
CCCAGTTGCGGAGGAAATTCTCCGTAAATGAAAACCCAATCGGCGAACAATTCATACCCATATATGGTAA
AAGTTTTGAACGCGACTTGAGAGCGGAGAGCATTGCGGCTGATAAGGTTTTAGCGCTAAGCGGGCTTTAT
AAAACGGGCTGCGGGACCAGTTTTCATATCACTACCGTTTGAGTTCTTGTGCTGTGTGGATACTCCTCCC
GACACAAAGCCGCTCCATCAGCCAGCAGTCGTCTAATCCAGAGACCCCGGATCGGGGTACCATCATGGTG
AGCAAGGGCGAGGAGCTGTTCACCGGGGTGGTGCCCATCCTGGTCGAGCTGGACGGCGACGTAAACGGCC
ACAAGTTCAGCGTGTCCGGCGAGGGCGAGGGCGATGCCACCTACGGCAAGCTGACCCTGAAGTTCATCTG
CACCACCGGCAAGCTGCCCGTGCCCTGGCCCACCCTCGTGACCACCCTGACCTACGGCGTGCAGTGCTTC
AGCCGCTACCCCGACCACATGAAGCAGCACGACTTCTTCAAGTCCGCCATGCCCGAAGGCTACGTCCAGG
AGCGCACCATCTTCTTCAAGGACGACGGCAACTACAAGACCCGCGCCGAGGTGAAGTTCGAGGGCGACAC
CCTGGTGAACCGCATCGAGCTGAAGGGCATCGACTTCAAGGAGGACGGCAACATCCTGGGGCACAAGCTG
GAGTACAACTACAACAGCCACAACGTCTATATCATGGCCGACAAGCAGAAGAACGGCATCAAGGTGAACT
TCAAGATCCGCCACAACATCGAGGACGGCAGCGTGCAGCTCGCCGACCACTACCAGCAGAACACCCCCAT
CGGCGACGGCCCCGTGCTGCTGCCCGACAACCACTACCTGAGCACCCAGTCCGCCCTGAGCAAAGACCCC
AACGAGAAGCGCGATCACATGGTCCTGCTGGAGTTCGTGACCGCCGCCGGGATCACTCTCGGCATGGACG
AGCTGTACAAGCCAAGCTTGAATTCTGCAGATATCATGGCTTACCCATACGATGTTCCAGATTACGCTAT
GCAGCACAACGTTCATGCCGCCCGGCCAGCGCCCCACATCCGAGCTGCGCACCATCACAGCCACAGCCAT
GCCCACATGCATCTGCATCCCGGCATGGAGCAGCACCTGGGCCCCAGTCTTCAGCAGCAACAGCAGCCGC
CACCGCCGCCCCAGCAGCCTCCACATCGCGACCTCCACGCACGTCTGAATCATCACCATCTCCACGCTCA
GCAGCAGCAGCAGCAACAGACGTCGTCGAACCAAGCCGCCGCCGTCGCTGCGGCTGGGGCTGCCTATCAC
CACGGCAACATCAACAGCAACAGCGGCAGCAACATCTCCAGCAACAGCAACCAGATGCAGAAGATCCGCC
AACAGCACCAGCACTTGAGTAGCAGCAACGGCCTTCTTGGCAATCAACCTCCTGGTCCGCCGCCACAGGC
CTTCAATCCATTGGCGGGCAATCCGGCAGCTCTCGCCTACAATCAGCTTCCTCCGCATCCGCCGCACCAC
ATGGCCGCCCATCTGGGCAGCTATGCCGCTCCACCGCCTCACTATTACATGAGCCAGGCGAAGCCCGCGA
AATATAATCACTATGGCAGCAATGCAAACAGCAACAGCGGCAGCAACAACAGCAACAGCAACTATGCCCC
CAAGGCCATACTGCAGAATACGTATAGGAATCAGAAGGTGGTGGTTCCACCAGTGGTGCAGGAAGTAACC
CCGGTGCCGGAACCGCCAGTGACCACCAATAATGCCACCACCAACAGCACCAGCAACAGCACAGTCATAG
CTAGCGAGCCTGTAACCCAAGAGGATACTTCTCAGAAGCCGGAGACTAGACAGGAGCCAGCTTCAGCGGA
CGATCATGTCAGCACGGGGAATATCGATGCTACGGGAGCACTGTCCAACGAGGACACGAGCAGTTCAGGA
CGCGGGGGCAAGGACAAGACCCCAATGTGCCTGGTCAATGAGTTGGCCAGGTACAACAAGATCACGCATC
AATATCGGTTGACTGAAGAACGAGGACCTGCCCACTGCAAGACCTTCACGGTGACACTGATGCTGGGCGA
TGAGGAGTACTCGGCGGATGGTTTTAAGATTAAGAAAGCGCAACATTTGGCGGCTAGTAAGGCTATCGAG
GAAACCATGTACAAGCATCCGCCGCCGAAGATTCGCCGCAGCGAAGAAGGCGGTCCCATGCGCACACACA
TTACGCCGACGGTGGAATTGAATGCCCTGGCCATGAAGTTGGGACAGCGCACCTTCTACCTGCTGGATCC
CACTCAGATTCCTCCCACGGATTCCATAGTGCCGCCGGAGTTTGCCGGCGGTCATTTACTAACTGCACCA
GGACCAGGGATGCCGCAACCACCTCCACCACCTGCTTACGCTCTGCGCCAGCGGCTTGGCAATGGATTTG
TGCCCATTCCATCGCAGCCGATGCATCCGCATTTCTTTCATGGACCTGGTCAGCGACCGTTTCCTCCGAA
GTTTCCATCACGCTTTGCGCTGCCACCGCCTCTCGGAGCTCATGTACATCATGGACCAAATGGCCCATTT
CCATCCGTGCCTACGCCACCCAGCAAAATCACCCTGTTTGTGGGCAAGCAGAAGTTTGTGGGCATCGGAC
GCACACTGCAGCAAGCGAAACATGACGCTGCGGCGAGAGCGCTGCAGGTTCTCAAGACACAGGCCATATC
TGCCTCTGAGGAGGCTCTCGAGGATTCGATGGATGAGGGTGACAAGAAGTCGCCCATCTCGCAGGTTCAC
GAGATCGGAATTAAGCGCAACATGACCGTTCATTTTAAGGTGTTGCGCGAGGAGGGGCCGGCGCACATGA
AGAACTTTATAACAGCCTGCATTGTGGGATCTATTGTCACCGAAGGAGAAGGAAATGGCAAAAAAGTGTC
CAAGAAGCGTGCTGCGGAAAAGATGCTCGTCGAGTTGCAAAAGCTGCCGCCCCTTACGCCCACCAAGCAG
ACGCCATTGAAGCGGATTAAGGTTAAGACACCAGGCAAAAGTGGTGCAGCTGCCCGAGAAGGTTCGGTTG
TGTCGGGCACTGATGGTACTATGCAAACGGGAAAGCCGGAGAGACGTAAACGCCTCAATCCGCCGAAGGA
CAAGCTGATAGACATGGACGATGCGGATAATCCCATTACAAAGCTAATTCAACTGCAGCAGACGCGTAAG
GAAAAGGAACCCATTTTCGAGCTGATAGCCAAAAACGGCAATGAAACCGCTCGACGACGGGAATTCGTTA
TGGAGGTCTCCGCCAGCGGGAGCACAGCCCGTGGAACAGGCAACAGCAAGAAATTGGCAAAGCGAAATGC
TGCACAGGCTCTATTTGAACTGCTGGAAGCTGTTCAAGTCACACCAACCAACGAAACACAGTCATCGGAG
GAATGCTGCACTTCGGCAACAATGTCCGCCGTTACAGCGCCCGCAGTGGAGGCAACTGCGGAAGGCAAAG
TGCCCATGGTAGCAACGCCAGTGGGTCCCATGCCAGGCATTTTAATACTGCGCCAGAACAAGAAACCAGC
AAAGAAGAGGGATCAAATTGTAATTGTCAAGTCTAACGTGGAATCCAAAGAGGAGGAGGCCAATAAGGAG
GTGGCAGTTGCAGCTGAGGAGAATAGCAACAACAGTGCAAACTCTGGCGACAGCAGCAACAGCAGCAGCG
GCGATTCGCAAGCCACAGAGGCGGCTAGTGAGAGTGCACTGAATACCTCAACCGGCAGCAATACGAGTGG
TGTGAGTAGCAACAGCAGCAATGTTGGAGCCAACACGGATGGTAACAACCATGCCGAGAGTAAAAACAAC
ACGGAGAGTAGCAGCAACAGTACGAGTAACACACAAAGCGCTGGAGTGCACATGAAGGAGCAGCTCTTGT
ACCTTAGTAAACTGCTGGACTTTGAGGTCAACTTCTCGGACTATCCGAAAGGCAATCACAACGAGTTCCT
GACCATCGTGACATTGTCCACACATCCGCCGCAGATTTGCCATGGCGTTGGCAAGAGCTCCGAGGAGTCG
CAGAATGATGCTGCAAGCAATGCCTTGAAAATCCTCAGCAAGCTGGGGCTCAACAATGCCATGAAATAAG
CGGCCGCTCGAGTCTAGAGGGCCCGCGGTTCGAAGGTAAGCCTATCCCTAACCCTCTCCTCGGTCTCGAT
TCTACGCGTACCGGTCATCATCACCATCACCATTGAGTTTAAACCCGCTGATCAGCCTCGACTGTGCCTT
CTAAGGCCTGAGCTCGCTGATCAGCCTCGATCGAGGATCCAGACATGATAAGATACATTGATGAGTTTGG
ACAAACCACAACTAGAATGCAGTGAAAAAAATGCTTTATTTGTGAAATTTGTGATGCTATTGCTTTATTT
GTAACCATTATAAGCTGCAATAAACAAGTTAACAACAACAATTGCATTCATTTTATGTTTCAGGTTCAGG
GGGAGGTGTGGGAGGTTTTTTAAAGCAAGTAAAACCTCTACAAATGTGGTATGGCTGATTATGATCAGTC
GACCGATGCCCTTGAGAGCCTTCAACCCAGTCAGCTCCTTCCGGTGGGCGCGGGGCATGACTATCGTCGC
CGCACTTATGACTGTCTTCTTTATCATGCAACTCGTAGGACAGGTGCCGGCAGCGCTCTGGGTCATTTTC
GGCGAGGACCGCTTTCGCTGGAGCGCGACGATGATCGGCCTGTCGCTTGCGGTATTCGGAATCTTGCACG
CCCTCGCTCAAGCCTTCGTCACTGGTCCCGCCACCAAACGTTTCGGCGAGAAGCAGGCCATTATCGCCGG
CATGGCGGCCGACGCGCTGGGCTACGTCTTGCTGGCGTTCGCGACGCGAGGCTGGATGGCCTTCCCCATT
ATGATTCTTCTCGCTTCCGGCGGCATCGGGATGCCCGCGTTGCAGGCCATGCTGTCCAGGCAGGTAGATG
ACGACCATCAGGGACAGCTTCAAGGCCAGCAAAAGGCCAGGAACCGTAAAAAGGCCGCGTTGCTGGCGTT
TTTCCATAGGCTCCGCCCCCCTGACGAGCATCACAAAAATCGACGCTCAAGTCAGAGGTGGCGAAACCCG
ACAGGACTATAAAGATACCAGGCGTTTCCCCCTGGAAGCTCCCTCGTGCGCTCTCCTGTTCCGACCCTGC
CGCTTACCGGATACCTGTCCGCCTTTCTCCCTTCGGGAAGCGTGGCGCTTTCTCATAGCTCACGCTGTAG
GTATCTCAGTTCGGTGTAGGTCGTTCGCTCCAAGCTGGGCTGTGTGCACGAACCCCCCGTTCAGCCCGAC
CGCTGCGCCTTATCCGGTAACTATCGTCTTGAGTCCAACCCGGTAAGACACGACTTATCGCCACTGGCAG
CAGCCACTGGTAACAGGATTAGCAGAGCGAGGTATGTAGGCGGTGCTACAGAGTTCTTGAAGTGGTGGCC
TAACTACGGCTACACTAGAAGGACAGTATTTGGTATCTGCGCTCTGCTGAAGCCAGTTACCTTCGGAAAA
AGAGTTGGTAGCTCTTGATCCGGCAAACAAACCACCGCTGGTAGCGGTGGTTTTTTTGTTTGCAAGCAGC
AGATTACGCGCAGAAAAAAAGGATCTCAAGAAGATCCTTTGATCTTTTCTACGGGGTCTGACGCTCAGTG
GAACGAAAACTCACGTTAAGGGATTTTGGTCATGAGATTATCAAAAAGGATCTTCACCTAGATCCTTTTA
AATTAAAAATGAAGTTTTAAATCAATCTAAAGTATATATGAGTAAACTTGGTCTGACAGTTACCAATGCT
TAATCAGTGAGGCACCTATCTCAGCGATCTGTCTATTTCGTTCATCCATAGTTGCCTGACTCCCCGTCGT
GTAGATAACTACGATACGGGAGGGCTTACCATCTGGCCCCAGTGCTGCAATGATACCGCGAGACCCACGC
TCACCGGCTCCAGATTTATCAGCAATAAACCAGCCAGCCGGAAGGGCCGAGCGCAGAAGTGGTCCTGCAA
CTTTATCCGCCTCCATCCAGTCTATTAATTGTTGCCGGGAAGCTAGAGTAAGTAGTTCGCCAGTTAATAG
TTTGCGCAACGTTGTTGCCATTGCTGCAGGCATCGTGGTGTCACGCTCGTCGTTTGGTATGGCTTCATTC
AGCTCCGGTTCCCAACGATCAAGGCGAGTTACATGATCCCCCATGTTGTGCAAAAAAGCGGTTAGCTCCT
TCGGTCCTCCGATCGTTGTCAGAAGTAAGTTGGCCGCAGTGTTATCACTCATGGTTATGGCAGCACTGCA
TAATTCTCTTACTGTCATGCCATCCGTAAGATGCTTTTCTGTGACTGGTGAGTACTCAACCAAGTCATTC
TGAGAATAGTGTATGCGGCGACCGAGTTGCTCTTGCCCGGCGTCAACACGGGATAATACCGCGCCACATA
GCAGAACTTTAAAAGTGCTCATCATTGGAAAACGTTCTTCGGGGCGAAAACTCTCAAGGATCTTACCGCT
GTTGAGATCCAGTTCGATGTAACCCACTCGTGCACCCAACTGATCTTCAGCATCTTTTACTTTCACCAGC
GTTTCTGGGTGAGCAAAAACAGGAAGGCAAAATGCCGCAAAAAAGGGAATAAGGGCGACACGGAAATGTT
GAATACTCATACTCTTCCTTTTTCAATATTATTGAAGCATTTATCAGGGTTATTGTCTCATGAGCGGATA
CATATTTGAATGTATTTAGAAAAATAAACAAATAGGGGTTCCGCGCACATTTCCCCGAAAAGTGCCACCT
GACGTCTAAGAAACCATTATTATCATGACATTAACCTATAAAAATAGGCGTATCACGAGGCCCTTTCGT
Features (pLannotate 1.2.2; 11 found; start..end, strand, type, name):
     56..2565    +  promoter       Ac5 promoter: Drosophila melanogaster actin 5C promoter
   2585..3301    +  CDS            EGFP: EGFP is a basic (constitutively fluorescent) green fluorescent protein published in 1996, derived from Aequorea victoria. It is reported to be a rapidly-maturing weak dimer with moderate acid sensitivity.
   3332..3358    +  CDS            3xHA (fragment): three tandem HA epitope tags
   3359..6436    +  CDS            stau: STAU_DROME - Experimental evidence at protein level: Swiss-Prot protein existence level 1. RNA-binding protein which forms ribonucleoprotein complexes (RNPs) that play critical roles in the localization, translational repression and turnover of RNAs during embryogenesis, neurotransmission and neurogenesis (PubMed:10698941, PubMed:1712672, PubMed:8001156, PubMed:17178403). In the oocyte, essential for the localization of both the osk/oskar mRNA to the posterior pole and bcd/bicoid RNA to the anterior pole, and is therefore required for the correct anterior- posterior patterning of the developin
   6475..6516    +  CDS            V5 tag: epitope tag from simian virus 5
   6616..6750    -  polyA_signal   SV40 poly(A) signal: SV40 polyadenylation signal
   6773..6857    -  CDS            large T antigen (fragment): large T antigen from SV40 (simian virus 40)
   6858..7305    +  CDS            TcR (fragment): tetracycline efflux protein; tet; confers resistance to tetracycline
   7351..7939    -  rep_origin     ori: high-copy-number ColE1/pMB1/pBR322/pUC origin of replication
   8110..8970    -  CDS            AmpR: β-lactamase; bla; confers resistance to ampicillin, carbenicillin, and related antibiotics
   8971..9075    -  promoter       AmpR promoter: bla
