[The description below was written by a language model from this plasmid's Addgene catalogue record and pLannotate feature annotations shown in this document.]
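Description:
pAc5.1B-EGFP-DmStaufen-V5His6_C is an insect cell expression plasmid of about 9.2 kb for producing a fluorescently tagged Drosophila melanogaster Staufen protein. The catalogue lists the backbone as unknown, although the name and annotated parts point to a pAc5.1-type vector. It is propagated in E. coli through a ColE1/pUC-family origin and selected with ampicillin via the β-lactamase gene and its own promoter. The record lists it as low copy even though the origin is annotated as a high-copy type. Short fragments of a tetracycline resistance gene and of SV40 large T antigen are also detected. These appear to be non-functional backbone remnants, and no selection marker for insect cells is annotated.

Expression is driven by the constitutive Drosophila actin 5C (Ac5) promoter. Downstream lies an EGFP coding sequence followed by the full stau open reading frame, so Staufen is expected to be made as an N-terminal EGFP fusion. A V5 epitope sits just after the insert, and the name implies an adjacent His6 tag that is not annotated. Whether these C-terminal tags are translated in frame cannot be judged from the record. An SV40 polyadenylation signal follows the cassette. Two sequence records are provided, and they differ slightly. The repository's sequencing result is 11 nt longer than the depositor's sequence and shows a short HA-tag-like fragment in the linker between EGFP and stau that is not annotated in the depositor's version.

Staufen is a double-stranded RNA-binding protein involved in mRNA localization, translational repression and RNA turnover. The construct is suited to transient expression in Drosophila cultured cells for localization or interaction studies, and its associated publication concerns miRNA-mediated mRNA degradation.
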