Addgene plasmid #146026: pAc5.1B-EGFP-DmStaufen-V5His6_C
Purpose: Insect Expression of DmStaufen
Depositing lab: Elisa Izaurralde. Publication: mRNA degradation by miRNAs and GW182 requires both CCR4:NOT deadenylase and DCP1:DCP2 decapping complexes. Behm-Ansmant I, Rehwinkel J, Doerks T, Stark A, Bork P, Izaurralde E. Genes Dev. 2006 Jul 15. 20(14):1885-98. 10.1101/gad.1424106 PubMed 16815998.
Backbone
  Vector backbone: Unknown
  Vector type: Insect Expression
Growth in bacteria
  Bacterial resistance: Ampicillin, 100 μg/mL
  Growth temperature: 37°C
  Growth strain: DH5alpha
  Copy number: Low Copy
Gene/Insert
  Gene/Insert name: DmStaufen
  Species: D. melanogaster (fly)
  Entrez Gene: stau (a.k.a. Dmel_CG5753, CG5753, Dmel\CG5753, Dmstau, STAU, Stau, Stau1, Stauf, Staufen, dStau)
  Cloning method: Unknown
Terms and licenses: Academic/Nonprofit Terms; Industry Terms: Not Available to Industry
Depositor comments: Plasmids from this collection were made available to the research community and donated after the lab closed. Please note that the sequence provided by the depositing laboratory may be theoretical/predicted or based on Sanger sequencing results. There may be discrepancies between sequencing results obtained by Addgene and the depositor sequence. If an Addgene verified sequence is not available, please contact before placing your order to request that our lab fully sequence the plasmid.
How to cite: pAc5.1B-EGFP-DmStaufen-V5His6_C was a gift from Elisa Izaurralde (Addgene plasmid # 146026)
